Addgene plasmid #67117: pCellFree_G03 TCEB3B
Purpose: Standard for cell-free expression benchmarking.
Depositing lab: Kirill Alexandrov. Depositing organization: University of Queensland. Publication: Performance benchmarking of four cell-free protein expression systems. Gagoski D, Polinkovsky ME, Mureev S, Kunert A, Johnston W, Gambin Y, Alexandrov K. Biotechnol Bioeng. 2015 Aug 24. doi: 10.1002/bit.25814. PubMed 26301602.
Backbone
  Vector backbone: pCellFree_G03
  Vector type: Cell-free expression
Growth in bacteria
  Bacterial resistance: Ampicillin, 100 μg/mL
  Growth temperature: 37°C
  Growth strain: DH5alpha
  Copy number: High Copy
Gene/Insert
  Gene/Insert name: TCEB3B (alt name: Transcription elongation factor B polypeptide 3B (elongin A2))
  Species: H. sapiens (human)
  Entrez Gene: ELOA2 (a.k.a. HsT832, TCEB3B, TCEB3L)
  Promoter: T7
  Tag / fusion protein: His (N terminal on backbone); EGFP (N terminal on backbone)
  Cloning method: Gateway Cloning
  Sequencing primers: 5′ EGFP-C; 3′ T7 terminal
Terms and licenses: Academic/Nonprofit Terms; Industry Terms: Not Available to Industry
How to cite: pCellFree_G03 TCEB3B was a gift from Kirill Alexandrov (Addgene plasmid # 67117 ; http://n2t.net/addgene:67117 ; RRID:Addgene_67117)
