[The description below was written by a language model from this plasmid's Addgene catalogue record.]
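Description:
pCellFree_G03 TCEB3B is a cell-free expression plasmid built on the pCellFree_G03 backbone and designed as a template for in vitro transcription and translation rather than for expression in living cells. It is propagated in standard E. coli cloning strains as a high-copy plasmid under ampicillin selection. The record does not name the origin of replication, and no feature table is provided, so finer details of the backbone, such as any translation-enhancing leader sequences upstream of the open reading frame, cannot be stated here.

The payload is the human gene TCEB3B (current symbol ELOA2), which encodes transcription elongation factor B polypeptide 3B, also called elongin A2. The coding sequence was introduced by Gateway recombination, so attachment-site-derived sequences are expected to flank the insert. Expression is driven by a T7 promoter, meaning transcription depends on T7 RNA polymerase supplied in the reaction, and the use of a T7 terminator sequencing primer suggests that a T7 terminator lies downstream. The backbone contributes an N-terminal His tag and an N-terminal EGFP, yielding a His-EGFP-elongin A2 fusion. The His tag permits metal-affinity capture or detection, while EGFP fluorescence offers a direct readout of the product's yield and integrity.

According to the record, the plasmid serves as a standard for cell-free expression benchmarking, as one of the test proteins used to compare the performance of different cell-free protein expression systems.
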