>Addgene plasmid #67117 | pCellFree_G03 TCEB3B | addgene partial sequence | sequence record 120541 | EGFP-N 5'-CGTCGCCGTCCAGCTCGACCAG-3'
TCTCGCCCTGCTTGTGCCGTGGTGATGGTGGTGATGGTGGTGACCAGAGGTGCCCATGGTTTCACTTACG
TGTTTAATGTCTTTACAGACTTTATACATTACTGTCATGGTTAAATAAAATAAAATAAAATAAAATAAAA
TAAAATAAAATAAAATAAAATAAAATAAAATAAACTTAAGATGTCCCTATAGTGAGTCGTATTAGACGTC
AGGTGGCACTTTTCGGGGAAATGTGCGCGGAACCCCTATTTGTTTATTTTTCTAAATACATTCAAATATG
TATCCGCTCATGAGACAATAACCCTGATAAATGCTTCAATAATATTGAAAAAGGAAGAGTATGAGTATTC
AACATTTCCGTGTCGCCCTTATTCCCTTTTTTGCGGCATTTTGCCTTCCTGTTTTTGCTCACCCAGAAAC
GCTGGTGAAAGTAAAAGATGCTGAAGATCAGTTGGGTGCACGAGTGGGTTACATCGAACTGGATCTCAAC
AGCGGTAAGATCCTTGAGAGTTTTCGCCCCGAAGAACGTTTTCCAATGATGAGCACTTTTAAAGTTCTGC
TATGTGGCGCGGTATTATCCCGTATTGACGCCGGGCAAGAGCAACTCGGTCGCCGCATACACTATTCTCA
GAATGACTTGGTTGAGTACTCACCAGTCACAGAAAAGCATCTTACGGATGGCATGACAGTAAGAGAATTA
TGCAGTGCTGCCATAACCATGAGTGATAACACTGCGGCCAACTTACTTCTGACAACGATCGGAGGACCGA
AGGAGCTAACCGCTTTTTTGCACAACATGGGGGATCATGTAACTCGCCTTGATCGTTGGGAACCGGAGCT
GAATGAAGCCATACCAAACGACGAGCGTGACACCACGATGCCTGTAGCAATGGCAACAACGTTGCGCAAA
CTATTAACTGGCGAAACTACTTACTCTAGC
