>Addgene plasmid #67117 | pCellFree_G03 TCEB3B | addgene partial sequence | sequence record 120542 | T7term 5'-GCTAGTTATTGCTCAGCGG-3'
GGTACCACGCGTACCCAACACACGGACACATGCACGAACACGCATGCAGAGAGATCATACATCATCTATA
GAGAAGTACACGTAAAAGTAAGACTCGTCGTCTGCCAGCTACAACCGAGAAGGCGACGTGAAAGGAACAA
GAAAGGAGGAGGAGGGCGGCCGCTTACACCACTTTGTACAAGAAAGTTGGCAATCGTCGGGAGAATCTTC
CCTTGTAGTCTCGAATTGCCTTGGCCATCAGCGGGGCCACTTTCTTGGCAGCCTGTTTCCGGGTTTTGGC
CGCGGGCGCCGCGTGCTCATTGCTGCTGCTCAGGCAGGGGTTGGCCCGCTTCTCAGGGAGCCAGCGAAGG
ATGCTGCTGCTGCTGTCTCTGCCACCGCCGCTGCTGCTCTGGCTGGAGGGAGTGTGGCTGCTTCCCGCGG
GCTTGGAGGCTGGCTTGATCTCCCCATTTTCGGGGTCAGCGTCTCCTGCAGACTTCTCTTGCCTCCTTGA
AGTATCATAAGGCGTCTTGGCCACAGATTTGAAACAGATCATCTTTGCCTCTCTGCCGTTGGGGTTGTTT
CCACGTGCAGATCGGATATTCGTTGTCATTACTCTCAGCCGCTGCTCTGGGGCGTCCGGAAGCCGCAGGT
ACTGCTCCCTCCAAGTTTTGTTTTCCTGTGGCTTTTCTTCCTTGAAGTCCTGGAAACAATGATTCCTCCG
TAATTCGTCTGTCTCTCTAACGAGTGCGTGATTGTCTTTCTTTCTGCGATACAGCTGATCGGGCCTCCAC
CCTTCCAGAACAGGTTCAAGAACCCAGTAGGGGACCTCTCCCACGTCGCTGAGGGCGTCCGGATTGTTTC
TAAGCACCTGGGCACACTGCTGGCGCAGCGTCGGCACCTGGAGCTGGCAGGCAGGCCTGGAGCCCGAGTA
CACCGGCATCTT
